LOCUS       Exported 4701 bp ds-DNA circular SYN 12-MAY-2021
DEFINITION  synthetic circular DNA
ACCESSION   .
VERSION     .
KEYWORDS    pBAD/HisD-TagRFP675
SOURCE      synthetic DNA construct
  ORGANISM  synthetic DNA construct
REFERENCE   1 (bases 1 to 4701)
  AUTHORS   Piatkevich KD, Malashkevich VN, Morozova KS, Nemkovich NA, Almo SC,
            Verkhusha VV
  TITLE     Extended Stokes shift in fluorescent proteins: chromophore-protein
            interactions in a near-infrared TagRFP675 variant.
  JOURNAL   Sci Rep. 2013;3:1847. doi: 10.1038/srep01847.
  PUBMED    23677204
REFERENCE   2 (bases 1 to 4701)
  AUTHORS   .
  TITLE     Direct Submission
  JOURNAL   Exported May 12, 2021 from SnapGene Server 1.1.58
            http://www.snapgene.com
FEATURES             Location/Qualifiers
     source          1..4701
                     /organism="synthetic DNA construct"
                     /mol_type="other DNA"
     promoter        1..285
                     /gene="araBAD"
                     /label=araBAD promoter
                     /note="promoter of the L-arabinose operon of E. coli; the
                     araC regulatory gene is transcribed in the opposite
                     direction (Guzman et al., 1995)"
     primer_bind     208..227
                     /label=pBAD Forward
                     /note="For vectors with E. coli araBAD promoter, forward
                     primer"
     CDS             328..345
                     /codon_start=1
                     /product="6xHis affinity tag"
                     /label=6xHis
                     /translation="HHHHHH"
     primer_bind     complement(1102..1119)
                     /label=pBAD Reverse
                     /note="For vectors with E. coli araBAD promoter, reverse
                     primer"
     terminator      1272..1358
                     /gene="Escherichia coli rrnB"
                     /label=rrnB T1 terminator
                     /note="transcription terminator T1 from the E. coli rrnB
                     gene"
     terminator      1450..1477
                     /label=rrnB T2 terminator
                     /note="transcription terminator T2 from the E. coli rrnB
                     gene"
     promoter        1496..1587
                     /gene="bla"
                     /label=AmpR promoter
     CDS             1588..2448
                     /codon_start=1
                     /gene="bla"
                     /product="beta-lactamase"
                     /label=AmpR
                     /note="confers resistance to ampicillin, carbenicillin, and
                     related antibiotics"
                     /translation="MSIQHFRVALIPFFAAFCLPVFAHPETLVKVKDAEDQLGARVGYI
                     ELDLNSGKILESFRPEERFPMMSTFKVLLCGAVLSRVDAGQEQLGRRIHYSQNDLVEYS
                     PVTEKHLTDGMTVRELCSAAITMSDNTAANLLLTTIGGPKELTAFLHNMGDHVTRLDRW
                     EPELNEAIPNDERDTTMPVAMATTLRKLLTGELLTLASRQQLIDWMEADKVAGPLLRSA
                     LPAGWFIADKSGAGERGSRGIIAALGPDGKPSRIVVIYTTGSQATMDERNRQIAEIGAS
                     LIKHW"
     primer_bind     complement(1806..1825)
                     /label=Amp-R
                     /note="Ampicillin resistance gene, reverse primer"
     rep_origin      2619..3207
                     /direction=RIGHT
                     /label=ori
                     /note="high-copy-number ColE1/pMB1/pBR322/pUC origin of
                     replication"
     primer_bind     3108..3127
                     /label=pBR322ori-F
                     /note="pBR322 origin, forward primer"
     primer_bind     3361..3378
                     /label=L4440
                     /note="L4440 vector, forward primer"
     misc_feature    3393..3533
                     /label=bom
                     /note="basis of mobility region from pBR322"
     primer_bind     complement(3459..3478)
                     /label=pRS-marker
                     /note="pRS vectors, use to sequence yeast selectable
                     marker"
     primer_bind     3619..3641
                     /label=pGEX 3'
                     /note="pGEX vectors, reverse primer"
     CDS             complement(3797..4675)
                     /codon_start=1
                     /gene="araC"
                     /product="L-arabinose regulatory protein"
                     /label=araC
                     /translation="MAEAQNDPLLPGYSFNAHLVAGLTPIEANGYLDFFIDRPLGMKGY
                     ILNLTIRGQGVVKNQGREFVCRPGDILLFPPGEIHHYGRHPEAREWYHQWVYFRPRAYW
                     HEWLNWPSIFANTGFFRPDEAHQPHFSDLFGQIINAGQGEGRYSELLAINLLEQLLLRR
                     MEAINESLHPPMDNRVREACQYISDHLADSNFDIASVAQHVCLSPSRLSHLFRQQLGIS
                     VLSWREDQRISQAKLLLSTTRMPIATVGRNVGFDDQLYFSRVFKKCTGASPSEFRAGCE
                     EKVNDVAVKLS"
ORIGIN
        1 aagaaaccaa ttgtccatat tgcatcagac attgccgtca ctgcgtcttt tactggctct
       61 tctcgctaac caaaccggta accccgctta ttaaaagcat tctgtaacaa agcgggacca
      121 aagccatgac aaaaacgcgt aacaaaagtg tctataatca cggcagaaaa gtccacattg
      181 attatttgca cggcgtcaca ctttgctatg ccatagcatt tttatccata agattagcgg
      241 atcctacctg acgcttttta tcgcaactct ctactgtttc tccatacccg ttttttgggc
      301 taacaggagg aattaaccat ggggagccac catcaccatc accatggcag atctatgagc
      361 gagctgatta aggagaacat gcacatgaag ctgtacatgg agggcaccgt gaacaaccac
      421 cacttcaagt gcacatccga gggcgaaggc aagccctacg agggcaccca gacccaaaga
      481 atcaaggtgg tcgagggcgg ccctctcccc ttcgccttcg acatcctggc taccagcttc
      541 atgtacggca gcaagacctt catcaaccac acccagggca tccccgactt ctggaagcag
      601 tccttccctg agggcttcac atgggagaga gtcaccacat acgaagacgg gggcgtgctg
      661 accgctaccc aggacaccag cctccaggac ggctgcctca tctacaacgt caagatcaga
      721 ggggtgaact tcccatccaa cggccctgtg atgcagaaga aaacactcgg ctgggaggcc
      781 aacaccgaga tgatgtaccc cgctgacggc ggcctggaag gcagaaacta catggccctg
      841 aagctcgtgg gcgggggcca cctgatctgc agcttgaaga ccacatacag atccaagaaa
      901 cccgctaaga acctcaagat gcccggcgtc tactatgtgg accgcagact ggaaagaatc
      961 aaggaggccg acaaagagac ctatgtcgag cagcacgagg tggctgtggc cagatactgc
     1021 gacctcccta gcaaactggg gcacaagctt aattaagaat tcgaagcttg gctgttttgg
     1081 cggatgagag aagattttca gcctgataca gattaaatca gaacgcagaa gcggtctgat
     1141 aaaacagaat ttgcctggcg gcagtagcgc ggtggtccca cctgacccca tgccgaactc
     1201 agaagtgaaa cgccgtagcg ccgatggtag tgtggggtct ccccatgcga gagtagggaa
     1261 ctgccaggca tcaaataaaa cgaaaggctc agtcgaaaga ctgggccttt cgttttatct
     1321 gttgtttgtc ggtgaacgct ctcctgagta ggacaaatcc gccgggagcg gatttgaacg
     1381 ttgcgaagca acggcccgga gggtggcggg caggacgccc gccataaact gccaggcatc
     1441 aaattaagca gaaggccatc ctgacggatg gcctttttgc gtttctacaa actcttttgt
     1501 ttatttttct aaatacattc aaatatgtat ccgctcatga gacaataacc ctgataaatg
     1561 cttcaataat attgaaaaag gaagagtatg agtattcaac atttccgtgt cgcccttatt
     1621 cccttttttg cggcattttg ccttcctgtt tttgctcacc cagaaacgct ggtgaaagta
     1681 aaagatgctg aagatcagtt gggtgcacga gtgggttaca tcgaactgga tctcaacagc
     1741 ggtaagatcc ttgagagttt tcgccccgaa gaacgttttc caatgatgag cacttttaaa
     1801 gttctgctat gtggcgcggt attatcccgt gttgacgccg ggcaagagca actcggtcgc
     1861 cgcatacact attctcagaa tgacttggtt gagtactcac cagtcacaga aaagcatctt
     1921 acggatggca tgacagtaag agaattatgc agtgctgcca taaccatgag tgataacact
     1981 gcggccaact tacttctgac aacgatcgga ggaccgaagg agctaaccgc ttttttgcac
     2041 aacatggggg atcatgtaac tcgccttgat cgttgggaac cggagctgaa tgaagccata
     2101 ccaaacgacg agcgtgacac cacgatgcct gtagcaatgg caacaacgtt gcgcaaacta
     2161 ttaactggcg aactacttac tctagcttcc cggcaacaat taatagactg gatggaggcg
     2221 gataaagttg caggaccact tctgcgctcg gcccttccgg ctggctggtt tattgctgat
     2281 aaatctggag ccggtgagcg tgggtctcgc ggtatcattg cagcactggg gccagatggt
     2341 aagccctccc gtatcgtagt tatctacacg acggggagtc aggcaactat ggatgaacga
     2401 aatagacaga tcgctgagat aggtgcctca ctgattaagc attggtaact gtcagaccaa
     2461 gtttactcat atatacttta gattgattta aaacttcatt tttaatttaa aaggatctag
     2521 gtgaagatcc tttttgataa tctcatgacc aaaatccctt aacgtgagtt ttcgttccac
     2581 tgagcgtcag accccgtaga aaagatcaaa ggatcttctt gagatccttt ttttctgcgc
     2641 gtaatctgct gcttgcaaac aaaaaaacca ccgctaccag cggtggtttg tttgccggat
     2701 caagagctac caactctttt tccgaaggta actggcttca gcagagcgca gataccaaat
     2761 actgtccttc tagtgtagcc gtagttaggc caccacttca agaactctgt agcaccgcct
     2821 acatacctcg ctctgctaat cctgttacca gtggctgctg ccagtggcga taagtcgtgt
     2881 cttaccgggt tggactcaag acgatagtta ccggataagg cgcagcggtc gggctgaacg
     2941 gggggttcgt gcacacagcc cagcttggag cgaacgacct acaccgaact gagataccta
     3001 cagcgtgagc tatgagaaag cgccacgctt cccgaaggga gaaaggcgga caggtatccg
     3061 gtaagcggca gggtcggaac aggagagcgc acgagggagc ttccaggggg aaacgcctgg
     3121 tatctttata gtcctgtcgg gtttcgccac ctctgacttg agcgtcgatt tttgtgatgc
     3181 tcgtcagggg ggcggagcct atggaaaaac gccagcaacg cggccttttt acggttcctg
     3241 gccttttgct ggccttttgc tcacatgttc tttcctgcgt tatcccctga ttctgtggat
     3301 aaccgtatta ccgcctttga gtgagctgat accgctcgcc gcagccgaac gaccgagcgc
     3361 agcgagtcag tgagcgagga agcggaagag cgcctgatgc ggtattttct ccttacgcat
     3421 ctgtgcggta tttcacaccg catatggtgc actctcagta caatctgctc tgatgccgca
     3481 tagttaagcc agtatacact ccgctatcgc tacgtgactg ggtcatggct gcgccccgac
     3541 acccgccaac acccgctgac gcgccctgac gggcttgtct gctcccggca tccgcttaca
     3601 gacaagctgt gaccgtctcc gggagctgca tgtgtcagag gttttcaccg tcatcaccga
     3661 aacgcgcgag gcagcagatc aattcgcgcg cgaaggcgaa gcggcatgca taatgtgcct
     3721 gtcaaatgga cgaagcaggg attctgcaaa ccctatgcta ctccgtcaag ccgtcaattg
     3781 tctgattcgt taccaattat gacaacttga cggctacatc attcactttt tcttcacaac
     3841 cggcacggaa ctcgctcggg ctggccccgg tgcatttttt aaatacccgc gagaaataga
     3901 gttgatcgtc aaaaccaaca ttgcgaccga cggtggcgat aggcatccgg gtggtgctca
     3961 aaagcagctt cgcctggctg atacgttggt cctcgcgcca gcttaagacg ctaatcccta
     4021 actgctggcg gaaaagatgt gacagacgcg acggcgacaa gcaaacatgc tgtgcgacgc
     4081 tggcgatatc aaaattgctg tctgccaggt gatcgctgat gtactgacaa gcctcgcgta
     4141 cccgattatc catcggtgga tggagcgact cgttaatcgc ttccatgcgc cgcagtaaca
     4201 attgctcaag cagatttatc gccagcagct ccgaatagcg cccttcccct tgcccggcgt
     4261 taatgatttg cccaaacagg tcgctgaaat gcggctggtg cgcttcatcc gggcgaaaga
     4321 accccgtatt ggcaaatatt gacggccagt taagccattc atgccagtag gcgcgcggac
     4381 gaaagtaaac ccactggtga taccattcgc gagcctccgg atgacgaccg tagtgatgaa
     4441 tctctcctgg cgggaacagc aaaatatcac ccggtcggca aacaaattct cgtccctgat
     4501 ttttcaccac cccctgaccg cgaatggtga gattgagaat ataacctttc attcccagcg
     4561 gtcggtcgat aaaaaaatcg agataaccgt tggcctcaat cggcgttaaa cccgccacca
     4621 gatgggcatt aaacgagtat cccggcagca ggggatcatt ttgcgcttca gccatacttt
     4681 tcatactccc gccattcaga g
//
