[The description below was written by a language model from this plasmid's Addgene catalogue record and the feature table of its GenBank file.]
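Description:
pBAD/HisD-TagRFP675 is a bacterial expression plasmid built on the Invitrogen pBAD/HisD backbone for arabinose-inducible production of the fluorescent protein TagRFP675 in E. coli. It is maintained under ampicillin selection through the bla (beta-lactamase) gene and its own promoter, and it replicates from a ColE1/pMB1-family origin accompanied by the pBR322 bom (basis of mobility) region. The catalogue lists the plasmid as low copy, whereas the generic feature annotation calls this origin family high-copy. The sizes also disagree. The catalogue gives a total of 4017 bp, but the sequence record is 4701 bp, which matches the stated 3993 bp backbone plus the 708 bp insert.

The payload is a synthetic 708 bp TagRFP675 coding sequence carrying the substitutions M41Q, F80W, S143N, L147M, S158N, D159Y and N173S, cloned between BglII and EcoRI sites that both remain intact. The insert is not annotated as its own feature in the table, but it should lie in the interval between the 6xHis tag and the pBAD reverse primer site. Transcription is driven by the araBAD promoter, which is controlled by the AraC regulator encoded divergently on the same plasmid, so expression is kept low without L-arabinose and can be adjusted with inducer. The 6xHis tag sits just downstream of the promoter, consistent with an N-terminal fusion for metal-affinity purification, although the record does not explicitly confirm the reading frame. The rrnB T1 and T2 terminators end transcription after the cassette.

The associated publication describes TagRFP675 as a near-infrared variant with an extended Stokes shift and examines its chromophore-protein interactions. The plasmid is therefore suited to producing and purifying the protein for spectroscopic, biochemical or structural characterisation.
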