Addgene plasmid #44274: pBAD/HisD-TagRFP675
Depositing lab: Vladislav Verkhusha. Depositing organization: Albert Einstein College of Medicine. Publication: Extended Stokes shift in fluorescent proteins: chromophore-protein interactions in a near-infrared TagRFP675 variant. Piatkevich KD, Malashkevich VN, Morozova KS, Nemkovich NA, Almo SC, Verkhusha VV. Sci Rep. 2013;3:1847. doi: 10.1038/srep01847. PubMed 23677204.
Backbone
  Vector backbone: pBAD/HisD
  Backbone manufacturer: Invitrogen
  Backbone size w/o insert (bp): 3993
  Total vector size (bp): 4017
  Vector type: Bacterial Expression
Growth in bacteria
  Bacterial resistance: Ampicillin, 100 μg/mL
  Growth temperature: 37°C
  Growth strain: DH5alpha
  Copy number: Low Copy
Gene/Insert
  Gene/Insert name: TagRFP675
  Species: Synthetic
  Insert size (bp): 708
  Mutation: M41Q/F80W/S143N/L147M/S158N/D159Y/N173S
  Promoter: pBAD
  Cloning method: Restriction Enzyme; 5′ cloning site BglII (not destroyed); 3′ cloning site EcoRI (not destroyed)
  Sequencing primers: 5′ atgccatagcatttttatcc; 3′ GAT TTA ATC TGT ATC AGG CTG
Terms and licenses: Academic/Nonprofit Terms; Industry Terms: Not Available to Industry
How to cite: pBAD/HisD-TagRFP675 was a gift from Vladislav Verkhusha (Addgene plasmid # 44274 ; http://n2t.net/addgene:44274 ; RRID:Addgene_44274)
