>Addgene plasmid #44274 | pBAD/HisD-TagRFP675 | addgene partial sequence | sequence record 63953 | pBAD_fwd_primer
CTACCTGACGCTTTTTATCGCAACTCTCTACTGTTTCTCCATACCCGTTTTTTGGGCTAACAGGAGGAAT
TAACCATGGGGAGCCACCATCACCATCACCATGGCAGATCTATGAGCGAGCTGATTAAGGAGAACATGCA
CATGAAGCTGTACATGGAGGGCACCGTGAACAACCACCACTTCAAGTGCACATCCGAGGGCGAAGGCAAG
CCCTACGAGGGCACCCAGACCCAAAGAATCAAGGTGGTCGAGGGCGGCCCTCTCCCCTTCGCCTTCGACA
TCCTGGCTACCAGCTTCATGTACGGCAGCAAGACCTTCATCAACCACACCCAGGGCATCCCCGACTTCTG
GAAGCAGTCCTTCCCTGAGGGCTTCACATGGGAGAGAGTCACCACATACGAAGACGGGGGCGTGCTGACC
GCTACCCAGGACACCAGCCTCCAGGACGGCTGCCTCATCTACAACGTCAAGATCAGAGGGGTGAACTTCC
CATCCAACGGCCCTGTGATGCAGAAGAAAACACTCGGCTGGGAGGCCAACACCGAGATGATGTACCCCGC
TGACGGCGGCCTGGAAGGCAGAAACTACATGGCCCTGAAGCTCGTGGGCGGGGGCCACCTGATCTGCAGC
TTGAAGACCACATACAGATCCAAGAAACCCGCTAAGAACCTCAAGATGCCCGGCGTCTACTATGTGGACC
GCAGACTGGAAAGAATCAAGGAGGCCGACAAAGAGACCTATGTCGAGCAGCACGAGGTGGCTGTGGCCAG
ATACTGCGACCTCCCTAGCAAACTGGGGCACAAGCTTAATTAAGAATTCGAAGCTTGGCTGTTTTGGTGG
ATGAGAGAAGATTTTCAGCCTGATACAGATTAAATCAGAACGCAGAAGCGGTCTGATAAAACAGAATTTG
CCTGGCGGCAGTAGCGCGGTGGTCCCACCTGACCCCATGCCGAACTCAGAAGTGAAACGCCGTAGCGCCG
ATGGTAGTGTGGGGTCT
